>Addgene plasmid #27185 | xylt1_R (OZ510) | addgene partial sequence | sequence record 33630 | 27185 with OK.61 (5' GGGTAGTACGATGACGGAACCTGTC 3')
GGAAATCATTGTGCAAAGGCCCTGAGAAAAATCCAAGCTTTGGCGGCCGCTGACTACAAAGACGATGATG
ACAAATCTAGACCCGGGGAGCGCCCCTTCCAGTGTCGCATTTGCATGCGGAACTTTTCGACGACCACGAA
GCTTGCCATCCATACCCGTACTCATACCGGTGAAAAACCGTTTCAGTGTCGGATCTGTATGCGAAATTTC
TCCCGCGAGGACACGTTGACGCGCCATCTACGTACGCACACCGGCGAGAAGCCATTCCAATGCCGAATAT
GCATGCGCAACTTCAGTCAGGGCGGGGCCCTGCAGAGGCACCTAAAAACCCACCTGAGGGGATCCTCTGC
ACAGTAGTAACTAGAGACTAGAAAAAGGCCGACAAGTCCCGCTCCGCTGAAGATCCTGGCGTAATAGCGA
AGAGGCCCGCACCGATCGCCCTTCCCAACAGTTGCGCAGCCTGAATGGCGAATGGG
[124 nt withheld, positions 477-600]
C
[91 nt withheld, positions 602-692]
A
[49 nt withheld, positions 694-742]
CCTTTGACGTTGGAGTCCACGTTCTTT
[37 nt withheld, positions 770-806]
ACCCTATCTCGGTCTATTCTTTTGATTTATAAGGGATTTTGCCGATTTCGGCCTATTGGTTAAAAAATGA
GCTGATTTACAATAC
