[The description below was written by a language model from this plasmid's Addgene catalogue record.]
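Description:
xylt1_R (OZ510) is a low-copy bacterial plasmid built on the MG414 backbone (about 5.5 kb without insert) and catalogued as a zebrafish gene-targeting reagent. It carries kanamycin resistance for selection in E. coli and needs a host that supplies the lacIq allele of the lac repressor, such as XL1 Blue. That requirement suggests lac-regulated expression from the backbone, although the record does not name the promoter, the origin of replication or any other backbone feature, and no feature table is provided.

The payload is a roughly 270 bp insert encoding an engineered zinc finger array, cloned between XbaI and BamHI sites that both remain intact so the array can be excised and moved. The array was produced through the OPEN (Oligomerized Pool Engineering) selection approach and recognises a 9 bp half-site within the zebrafish xylosyltransferase 1 (xylt1) gene. The plasmid does not contain any xylt1 sequence itself. In a bacterial two-hybrid assay the array gave about five-fold activation on its intended target site, but it had not been tested for nuclease activity at the genomic locus.

The construct is a source clone rather than a ready-to-use nuclease. To generate targeted mutations in xylt1, the zinc finger coding segment must be subcloned into a separate expression vector that fuses it to the FokI cleavage domain. It must then be paired with the complementary left half-site array, xylt1_L (OZ509). FokI cuts only as a dimer, so both zinc finger nucleases have to bind their adjacent half-sites to introduce the double-strand break that leads to mutation.
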