Addgene plasmid #27185: xylt1_R (OZ510)
Depositing lab: Keith Joung. Depositing organization: Massachusetts General Hospital. Publication: Rapid "open-source" engineering of customized zinc-finger nucleases for highly efficient gene modification. Maeder ML, Thibodeau-Beganny S, Osiak A, Wright DA, Anthony RM, Eichtinger M, Jiang T, Foley JE, Winfrey RJ, Townsend JA, Unger-Wallace E, Sander JD, Muller-Lerch F, Fu F, Pearlberg J, Goebel C, Dassie JP, Pruett-Miller SM, Porteus MH, Sgroi DC, Iafrate AJ, Dobbs D, McCray PB, Cathomen T, Voytas DF, Joung JK. Mol Cell. 2008 Jul 25. 31(2):294-301. 10.1016/j.molcel.2008.06.016 PubMed 18657511.
Backbone
  Vector backbone: MG414
  Backbone size w/o insert (bp): 5493
  Vector type: Zebrafish Targeting
Growth in bacteria
  Bacterial resistance: Kanamycin, 50 μg/mL
  Growth temperature: 37°C
  Growth strain: XL1 Blue
  Growth instructions: Requires a bacterial strain such as XL1 Blue, that expresses the lacIq allele of lac repressor
  Copy number: Low Copy
Gene/Insert
  Gene/Insert name: Zinc finger array targeting xylt1 (alt names: xylosyltransferase 1; OZ510)
  Species: D. rerio (zebrafish)
  Insert size (bp): 270
  GenBank ID: ENSDARG00000061248
  Entrez Gene: xylt1
  Cloning method: Restriction Enzyme; 5′ cloning site XbaI (not destroyed); 3′ cloning site BamHI (not destroyed)
  Sequencing primers: 5′ OK.61 GGGTAGTACGATGACGGAACCTGTC
Terms and licenses: Academic/Nonprofit Terms; Industry Terms: Not Available to Industry
Depositor comments: This plasmid encodes a zinc finger array targeting half of a target sequence in the zebrafish gene xylt1 (see below). Please note that this plasmid does NOT contain the xylt1 sequence. Users must order the complementary plasmid xylt1_L (OZ509) [Addgene plasmid 27184] in order to create a zinc finger nuclease (ZFN) pair to introduce targeted mutations into this specific zebrafish gene. Users will also need to clone the zinc finger (ZF) insert of this plasmid into a zinc finger nuclease (ZFN) vector to express a FOKI fusion product. Examples of possible ZFN expression vectors that can be used are: pST1374 (Addgene plasmid 13426), pMLM290 (Addgene plasmid 21872), pMLM292 (Addgene plasmid 21873), pMLM800 (Addgene plasmid 27202) and pMLM802 (Addgene plasmid 27203). This zinc finger array was tested for binding activity to the sequence 5'-GTAGCGGGT-3' in a bacterial two hybrid assay, and resulted in 5.09 fold activation. However, this array has not yet been tested for activity as a zinc finger nuclease (i.e. for its ability to induce mutations at the intended locus). Scientists using this zinc finger array in a publication should notify and acknowledge NIH grant number R01 GM088040 in the publication. Other Articles: "Oligomerized pool engineering (OPEN): an 'open-source' protocol for making customized zinc-finger arrays." Maeder ML et al. (Nat Protoc. 2009 Sept 17. 4(10):1471-1501. Pubmed ID: 19798082 "Targeted mutagenesis in zebrafish using customized zinc-finger nucleases." Foley JE et al. (Nat Protoc. 2009 Dec 3. 4(12):1855-1867. Pubmed ID: 20010934
How to cite: xylt1_R (OZ510) was a gift from Keith Joung (Addgene plasmid # 27185 ; http://n2t.net/addgene:27185 ; RRID:Addgene_27185)
